Addgene plasmid #141844: TFORF1590
Purpose: Lentiviral vector for overexpressing transcription factor ORFs with unique 24-bp barcodes. Barcodes facilitate identification of transcription factors in pooled screens.
Depositing lab: Feng Zhang. Depositing organization: Broad Institute. Publication: A transcription factor atlas of directed differentiation. Joung J, Ma S, Tay T, Geiger-Schuller KR, Kirchgatterer PC, Verdine VK, Guo B, Arias-Garcia MA, Allen WE, Singh A, Kuksenko O, Abudayyeh OO, Gootenberg JS, Fu Z, Macrae RK, Buenrostro JD, Regev A, Zhang F. Cell. 2023 Jan 5;186(1):209-229.e26. doi: 10.1016/j.cell.2022.11.026. PubMed 36608654.
Backbone
  Vector backbone: pLX_TRC317
  Backbone manufacturer: Broad Institute Genetic Perturbation Platform
  Backbone size w/o insert (bp): 8264
  Vector type: Mammalian Expression, Lentiviral
  Selectable markers: Puromycin
Growth in bacteria
  Bacterial resistance: Ampicillin, 100 μg/mL
  Growth temperature: 37°C
  Growth strain: NEB Stable
  Copy number: High Copy
Gene/Insert
  Gene/Insert name: ZNF773
  Species: H. sapiens (human)
  Insert size (bp): 407
  Entrez Gene: ZNF773 (a.k.a. MGC4728, ZNF419B, FLJ00301)
  Promoter: EF1a
  Cloning method: Unknown
  Sequencing primers: 5′ GGGTGGAGACTGAAGTTAGGCCAG; 3′ CACATAGCGTAAAAGGAGCAACATAG
Terms and licenses: Academic/Nonprofit Terms; Industry Terms: Not Available to Industry
Depositor comments: NM_001304337,ENST00000593916 . The transcription factor ORF portion of this plasmid was synthesized by Genewiz. Please test multiple small colonies in case of plasmid recombination. To make this collection available in a timely manner, a portion of this collection was not fully sequenced by Addgene. If an Addgene verified full plasmid sequence is not available, please contact us prior to placing an order to request the full sequence.
How to cite: TFORF1590 was a gift from Feng Zhang (Addgene plasmid # 141844 ; http://n2t.net/addgene:141844 ; RRID:Addgene_141844)
