[The description below was written by a language model from this plasmid's Addgene catalogue record and pLannotate feature annotations shown in this document.]
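Description:
TFORF1590 is a lentiviral mammalian expression plasmid built on the pLX_TRC317 backbone. It is one member of a barcoded transcription factor ORF collection designed for overexpression and pooled screening. It carries a short human ZNF773 open reading frame (recorded insert about 407 bp, corresponding to a specific annotated transcript isoform) under the strong constitutive EF-1α promoter. The sequenced record is 8,671 nt, consistent with the stated backbone plus insert. According to the catalogue entry, each plasmid in the collection carries a unique 24-bp barcode so that the transcription factor can be identified by sequencing in pooled experiments. The barcode is not annotated as a separate feature in the table. The short "U6 promoter fragment" called just downstream of the ORF is probably only a partial sequence match, not a functional Pol III unit.

The viral architecture is third-generation and self-inactivating. An RSV promoter drives a truncated HIV-1 5' LTR, followed by the Ψ packaging signal with a gag fragment, the RRE for Rev-dependent RNA export, and a cPPT/CTS. A WPRE downstream of the ORF enhances transcript expression, and a ΔU3 3' LTR inactivates LTR promoter activity after integration. An SV40 poly(A) signal lies beyond the 3' LTR. Upstream of the EF-1α cassette, an SV40 early promoter/origin drives puromycin N-acetyltransferase, allowing puromycin selection of transduced cells. In E. coli the plasmid is maintained through a high-copy ColE1/pUC-type origin and ampicillin resistance. An f1 ori and remnants of lac, T7 and T3 elements come from the cloning backbone. The depositor notes that the plasmid can recombine during propagation.
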