Features (pLannotate 1.2.2; 31 found; start..end, strand, type, name):
      5..231     +  promoter       RSV promoter: Rous sarcoma virus enhancer/promoter
    232..412     +  LTR            5' LTR (truncated): truncated 5' long terminal repeat (LTR) from HIV-1
    459..584     +  misc_feature   HIV-1 Ψ: packaging signal of human immunodeficiency virus type 1
    568..931     +  CDS            HIV-1 gag (fragment): gag protein from human immunodeficiency virus 1; gag
   1077..1310    +  misc_feature   RRE: The Rev response element (RRE) of HIV-1 allows for Rev-dependent mRNA export from the nucleus to the cytoplasm.
   1687..1713    +  CDS            Rev (fragment): human immunodeficiency virus 1 (HIV-1) Rev protein; rev; enhances nuclear export of unspliced and incompletely spliced viral mRNAs
   1720..1743    +  promoter       SV40 promoter (fragment): SV40 early promoter
   1744..1815    +  promoter       SV40 promoter (fragment): SV40 enhancer and early promoter
   1839..1974    +  rep_origin     SV40 ori: SV40 origin of replication
   2020..2616    +  CDS            PuroR (fragment): puromycin N-acetyltransferase; pac from Streptomyces; confers resistance to puromycin
   2665..2782    +  misc_feature   cPPT/CTS: central polypurine tract and central termination sequence of HIV-1
   2847..2913    +  CDS            small t antigen (fragment): SV40 (simian virus 40) small t antigen
   2920..4098    +  promoter       EF-1α promoter: strong constitutive promoter for human elongation factor EF-1α
   4115..4372    +  CDS            ZNF773 (fragment): ZN773_HUMAN - Also known as ZNF419B. Experimental evidence at protein level: Swiss-Prot protein existence level 1. May be involved in transcriptional regulation. From Homo sapiens (Human).
   4433..4486    +  promoter       U6 promoter (fragment): RNA polymerase III promoter for human U6 snRNA
   4528..5116    +  misc_feature   WPRE: woodchuck hepatitis virus posttranscriptional regulatory element
   5167..5186    +  misc_feature   cPPT/CTS (fragment): central polypurine tract and central termination sequence of HIV-1
   5188..5421    +  LTR            3' LTR (ΔU3): self-inactivating 3' long terminal repeat (LTR) from HIV-1
   5499..5620    +  polyA_signal   SV40 poly(A) signal: SV40 polyadenylation signal
   5660..5795    +  rep_origin     SV40 ori: SV40 origin of replication
   5816..5834    -  promoter       T7 promoter: promoter for bacteriophage T7 RNA polymerase
   5842..5997    +  CDS            lacZα (fragment): LacZα fragment of β-galactosidase; lacZ fragment
   6002..6430    +  rep_origin     f1 ori (sequence partly withheld): f1 bacteriophage origin of replication; arrow indicates direction of (+) strand synthesis
   6483..6587    +  promoter       AmpR promoter: bla
   6588..7448    +  CDS            AmpR: β-lactamase; bla; confers resistance to ampicillin, carbenicillin, and related antibiotics
   7619..8207    +  rep_origin     ori: high-copy-number ColE1/pMB1/pBR322/pUC origin of replication
   8390..8482    +  CDS            lacI (fragment): lac repressor; lacI; The lac repressor binds to the lac operator to inhibit transcription in E. coli. This inhibition can be relieved by adding lactose or isopropyl-β-D-thiogalactopyranoside (IPTG).
   8495..8516    +  protein_bind   CAP binding site: CAP binding activates transcription in the presence of cAMP. E. coli catabolite activator protein
   8531..8561    +  promoter       lac promoter: promoter for the E. coli lac operon
   8569..8585    +  protein_bind   lac operator: The lac repressor binds to the lac operator to inhibit transcription in E. coli. This inhibition can be relieved by adding lactose or isopropyl-β-D-thiogalactopyranoside (IPTG). lac repressor encoded by lacI
   8630..8648    +  promoter       T3 promoter: promoter for bacteriophage T3 RNA polymerase
>Addgene plasmid #141844 | TFORF1590 | addgene full sequence | sequence record 415136 | Addgene NGS Result
TTAATGTAGTCTTATGCAATACTCTTGTAGTCTTGCAACATGGTAACGATGAGTTAGCAACATGCCTTAC
AAGGAGAGAAAAAGCACCGTGCATGCCGATTGGTGGAAGTAAGGTGGTACGATCGTGCCTTATTAGGAAG
GCAACAGACGGGTCTGACATGGATTGGACGAACCACTGAATTGCCGCATTGCAGAGATATTGTATTTAAG
TGCCTAGCTCGATACATAAACGGGTCTCTCTGGTTAGACCAGATCTGAGCCTGGGAGCTCTCTGGCTAAC
TAGGGAACCCACTGCTTAAGCCTCAATAAAGCTTGCCTTGAGTGCTTCAAGTAGTGTGTGCCCGTCTGTT
GTGTGACTCTGGTAACTAGAGATCCCTCAGACCCTTTTAGTCAGTGTGGAAAATCTCTAGCAGTGGCGCC
CGAACAGGGACTTGAAAGCGAAAGGGAAACCAGAGGAGCTCTCTCGACGCAGGACTCGGCTTGCTGAAGC
GCGCACGGCAAGAGGCGAGGGGCGGCGACTGGTGAGTACGCCAAAAATTTTGACTAGCGGAGGCTAGAAG
GAGAGAGATGGGTGCGAGAGCGTCAGTATTAAGCGGGGGAGAATTAGATCGCGATGGGAAAAAATTCGGT
TAAGGCCAGGGGGAAAGAAAAAATATAAATTAAAACATATAGTATGGGCAAGCAGGGAGCTAGAACGATT
CGCAGTTAATCCTGGCCTGTTAGAAACATCAGAAGGCTGTAGACAAATACTGGGACAGCTACAACCATCC
CTTCAGACAGGATCAGAAGAACTTAGATCATTATATAATACAGTAGCAACCCTCTATTGTGTGCATCAAA
GGATAGAGATAAAAGACACCAAGGAAGCTTTAGACAAGATAGAGGAAGAGCAAAACAAAAGTAAGACCAC
CGCACAGCAAGCGGCCGCTGATCTTCAGACCTGGAGGAGGAGATATGAGGGACAATTGGAGAAGTGAATT
ATATAAATATAAAGTAGTAAAAATTGAACCATTAGGAGTAGCACCCACCAAGGCAAAGAGAAGAGTGGTG
CAGAGAGAAAAAAGAGCAGTGGGAATAGGAGCTTTGTTCCTTGGGTTCTTGGGAGCAGCAGGAAGCACTA
TGGGCGCAGCGTCAATGACGCTGACGGTACAGGCCAGACAATTATTGTCTGGTATAGTGCAGCAGCAGAA
CAATTTGCTGAGGGCTATTGAGGCGCAACAGCATCTGTTGCAACTCACAGTCTGGGGCATCAAGCAGCTC
CAGGCAAGAATCCTGGCTGTGGAAAGATACCTAAAGGATCAACAGCTCCTGGGGATTTGGGGTTGCTCTG
GAAAACTCATTTGCACCACTGCTGTGCCTTGGAATGCTAGTTGGAGTAATAAATCTCTGGAACAGATTTG
GAATCACACGACCTGGATGGAGTGGGACAGAGAAATTAACAATTACACAAGCTTAATACACTCCTTAATT
GAAGAATCGCAAAACCAGCAAGAAAAGAATGAACAAGAATTATTGGAATTAGATAAATGGGCAAGTTTGT
GGAATTGGTTTAACATAACAAATTGGCTGTGGTATATAAAATTATTCATAATGATAGTAGGAGGCTTGGT
AGGTTTAAGAATAGTTTTTGCTGTACTTTCTATAGTGAATAGAGTTAGGCAGGGATATTCACCATTATCG
TTTCAGACCCACCTCCCAACCCCGAGGGGACCCATGCATTGCATCTCAATTAGTCAGCAACCAGGTGTGG
AAAGTCCCCAGGCTCCCCAGCAGGCAGAAGTATGCAAAGCATGCGTCTCAATTAGTCAGCAACCATAGTC
CCGCCCCTAACTCCGCCCATCCCGCCCCTAACTCCGCCCAGTTCCGCCCATTCTCCGCCCCATGGCTGAC
TAATTTTTTTTATTTATGCAGAGGCCGAGGCCGCCTCGGCCTCTGAGCTATTCCAGAAGTAGTGAGGAGG
CTTTTTTGGAGGCCTAGGCTTTTGCAAAAAGCTTTCTAGAGGTACCACCGGAGCTTACCATGACCGAGTA
CAAGCCCACGGTGCGCCTCGCCACCCGCGACGACGTCCCCAGGGCCGTACGCACCCTCGCCGCCGCGTTC
GCCGACTACCCCGCCACGCGCCACACCGTCGATCCGGACCGCCACATCGAGCGGGTCACCGAGCTGCAAG
AACTCTTCCTCACGCGCGTCGGGCTCGACATCGGCAAGGTGTGGGTCGCGGACGACGGCGCCGCCGTGGC
GGTCTGGACCACGCCGGAGAGCGTCGAAGCGGGGGCGGTGTTCGCCGAGATCGGCCCGCGCATGGCCGAG
TTGAGCGGTTCCCGGCTGGCCGCGCAGCAACAGATGGAAGGCCTCCTGGCGCCGCACCGGCCCAAGGAGC
CCGCGTGGTTCCTGGCCACCGTCGGCGTCTCGCCCGACCACCAGGGCAAGGGTCTGGGCAGCGCCGTCGT
GCTCCCCGGAGTGGAGGCGGCCGAGCGCGCCGGGGTGCCCGCCTTCCTGGAGACCTCCGCGCCCCGCAAC
CTCCCCTTCTACGAGCGGCTCGGCTTCACCGTCACCGCCGACGTCGAGGTGCCCGAAGGACCGCGCACCT
GGTGCATGACCCGCAAGCCCGGTGCCAGTTAACGAATTCTAGATCTTGAGACAAATGGCAGTATTCATCC
ACAATTTTAAAAGAAAAGGGGGGATTGGGGGGTACAGTGCAGGGGAAAGAATAGTAGACATAATAGCAAC
AGACATACAAACTAAAGAATTACAAAAACAAATTACAAAAATTCAAAATTTTCGGGTTTATTACAGGGAC
AGCAGAGATCCACTTTGGCGCCGGCTCGAGGCCTGCAGGTGCAAAGATGGATAAAGTTTTAAACAGAGAG
GAATCTTTGCAGCTAATGGACCTTCTAGGTCTTGAAAGGAGTGGGAATTGGCTCCGGTGCCCGTCAGTGG
GCAGAGCGCACATCGCCCACAGTCCCCGAGAAGTTGGGGGGAGGGGTCGGCAATTGAACCGGTGCCTAGA
GAAGGTGGCGCGGGGTAAACTGGGAAAGTGATGTCGTGTACTGGCTCCGCCTTTTTCCCGAGGGTGGGGG
AGAACCGTATATAAGTGCAGTAGTCGCCGTGAACGTTCTTTTTCGCAACGGGTTTGCCGCCAGAACACAG
GTAAGTGCCGTGTGTGGTTCCCGCGGGCCTGGCCTCTTTACGGGTTATGGCCCTTGCGTGCCTTGAATTA
CTTCCACCTGGCTGCAGTACGTGATTCTTGATCCCGAGCTTCGGGTTGGAAGTGGGTGGGAGAGTTCGAG
GCCTTGCGCTTAAGGAGCCCCTTCGCCTCGTGCTTGAGTTGAGGCCTGGCCTGGGCGCTGGGGCCGCCGC
GTGCGAATCTGGTGGCACCTTCGCGCCTGTCTCGCTGCTTTCGATAAGTCTCTAGCCATTTAAAATTTTT
GATGACCTGCTGCGACGCTTTTTTTCTGGCAAGATAGTCTTGTAAATGCGGGCCAAGATCTGCACACTGG
TATTTCGGTTTTTGGGGCCGCGGGCGGCGACGGGGCCCGTGCGTCCCAGCGCACATGTTCGGCGAGGCGG
GGCCTGCGAGCGCGGCCACCGAGAATCGGACGGGGGTAGTCTCAAGCTGGCCGGCCTGCTCTGGTGCCTG
GCCTCGCGCCGCCGTGTATCGCCCCGCCCTGGGCGGCAAGGCTGGCCCGGTCGGCACCAGTTGCGTGAGC
GGAAAGATGGCCGCTTCCCGGCCCTGCTGCAGGGAGCTCAAAATGGAGGACGCGGCGCTCGGGAGAGCGG
GCGGGTGAGTCACCCACACAAAGGAAAAGGGCCTTTCCGTCCTCAGCCGTCGCTTCATGTGACTCCACGG
AGTACCGGGCGCCGTCCAGGCACCTCGATTAGTTCTCGAGCTTTTGGAGTACGTCGTCTTTAGGTTGGGG
GGAGGGGTTTTATGCGATGGAGTTTCCCCACACTGAGTGGGTGGAGACTGAAGTTAGGCCAGCTTGGCAC
TTGATGTAATTCTCCTTGGAATTTGCCCTTTTTGAGTTTGGATCTTGGTTCATTCTCAAGCCTCAGACAG
TGGTTCAAAGTTTTTTTCTTCCATTTCAGGTGTCGTGAGGCTAGCACCGCCACCATGGCGGCGGCCACGC
TGAGGGACCCCGCTCAGGGCTATGTGACCTTTGAGGACGTGGCTGTCTACTTCTCCCAGGAGGAATGGAG
ATTGCTTGATGACGCTCAGAGGCTCCTCTACCGCAATGTGATGCTGGAGAACTTTACACTTCTGGCCTCT
CTGGGACTTGCATCTTCCAAGACCCATGAAATAACCCAGCTGGAGTCATGGGAGGAGCCCTTCATGCCTG
CTTGGGAAGTTGTGACTTCAGCCATACTGAGAGTCCCGAACCGACAGCCACAAGTGGCGCCCGAACAGGG
ACGTGAGTAGTAATGAACTAGTCCGTAACTTGAAAGTATTTCGATTTCTTGGCTTTATATATCTTGTGGA
AAGGACGAGATTTGCCGGTTCGGCGACGTGACACGCGTTAAGTCGACAATCAACCTCTGGATTACAAAAT
TTGTGAAAGATTGACTGGTATTCTTAACTATGTTGCTCCTTTTACGCTATGTGGATACGCTGCTTTAATG
CCTTTGTATCATGCTATTGCTTCCCGTATGGCTTTCATTTTCTCCTCCTTGTATAAATCCTGGTTGCTGT
CTCTTTATGAGGAGTTGTGGCCCGTTGTCAGGCAACGTGGCGTGGTGTGCACTGTGTTTGCTGACGCAAC
CCCCACTGGTTGGGGCATTGCCACCACCTGTCAGCTCCTTTCCGGGACTTTCGCTTTCCCCCTCCCTATT
GCCACGGCGGAACTCATCGCCGCCTGCCTTGCCCGCTGCTGGACAGGGGCTCGGCTGTTGGGCACTGACA
ATTCCGTGGTGTTGTCGGGGAAATCATCGTCCTTTCCTTGGCTGCTCGCCTGTGTTGCCACCTGGATTCT
GCGCGGGACGTCCTTCTGCTACGTCCCTTCGGCCCTCAATCCAGCGGACCTTCCTTCCCGCGGCCTGCTG
CCGGCTCTGCGGCCTCTTCCGCGTCTTCGCCTTCGCCCTCAGACGAGTCGGATCTCCCTTTGGGCCGCCT
CCCCGCGTCGACTTTAAGACCAATGACTTACAAGGCAGCTGTAGATCTTAGCCACTTTTTAAAAGAAAAG
GGGGGACTGGAAGGGCTAATTCACTCCCAACGAAGACAAGATCTGCTTTTTGCTTGTACTGGGTCTCTCT
GGTTAGACCAGATCTGAGCCTGGGAGCTCTCTGGCTAACTAGGGAACCCACTGCTTAAGCCTCAATAAAG
CTTGCCTTGAGTGCTTCAAGTAGTGTGTGCCCGTCTGTTGTGTGACTCTGGTAACTAGAGATCCCTCAGA
CCCTTTTAGTCAGTGTGGAAAATCTCTAGCAGTACGTATAGTAGTTCATGTCATCTTATTATTCAGTATT
TATAACTTGCAAAGAAATGAATATCAGAGAGTGAGAGGAACTTGTTTATTGCAGCTTATAATGGTTACAA
ATAAAGCAATAGCATCACAAATTTCACAAATAAAGCATTTTTTTCACTGCATTCTAGTTGTGGTTTGTCC
AAACTCATCAATGTATCTTATCATGTCTGGCTCTAGCTATCCCGCCCCTAACTCCGCCCATCCCGCCCCT
AACTCCGCCCAGTTCCGCCCATTCTCCGCCCCATGGCTGACTAATTTTTTTTATTTATGCAGAGGCCGAG
GCCGCCTCGGCCTCTGAGCTATTCCAGAAGTAGTGAGGAGGCTTTTTTGGAGGCCTAGGGACGTACCCAA
TTCGCCCTATAGTGAGTCGTATTACGCGCGCTCACTGGCCGTCGTTTTACAACGTCGTGACTGGGAAAAC
CCTGGCGTTACCCAACTTAATCGCCTTGCAGCACATCCCCCTTTCGCCAGCTGGCGTAATAGCGAAGAGG
CCCGCACCGATCGCCCTTCCCAACAGTTGCGCAGCCTGAATGGCGAATGGG
[124 nt withheld, positions 6002-6125]
C
[91 nt withheld, positions 6127-6217]
A
[49 nt withheld, positions 6219-6267]
CCTTTGACGTTGGAGTCCACGTTCTTT
[37 nt withheld, positions 6295-6331]
ACCCTATCTCGGTCTATTCTTTTGATTTATAAGGGATTTTGCCGATTTCGGCCTATTGGTTAAAAAATGA
GCTGATTTAACAAAAATTTAACGCGAATTTTAACAAAATATTAACGCTTACAATTTAGGTGGCACTTTTC
GGGGAAATGTGCGCGGAACCCCTATTTGTTTATTTTTCTAAATACATTCAAATATGTATCCGCTCATGAG
ACAATAACCCTGATAAATGCTTCAATAATATTGAAAAAGGAAGAGTATGAGTATTCAACATTTCCGTGTC
GCCCTTATTCCCTTTTTTGCGGCATTTTGCCTTCCTGTTTTTGCTCACCCAGAAACGCTGGTGAAAGTAA
AAGATGCTGAAGATCAGTTGGGTGCACGAGTGGGTTACATCGAACTGGATCTCAACAGCGGTAAGATCCT
TGAGAGTTTTCGCCCCGAAGAACGTTTTCCAATGATGAGCACTTTTAAAGTTCTGCTATGTGGCGCGGTA
TTATCCCGTATTGACGCCGGGCAAGAGCAACTCGGTCGCCGCATACACTATTCTCAGAATGACTTGGTTG
AGTACTCACCAGTCACAGAAAAGCATCTTACGGATGGCATGACAGTAAGAGAATTATGCAGTGCTGCCAT
AACCATGAGTGATAACACTGCGGCCAACTTACTTCTGACAACGATCGGAGGACCGAAGGAGCTAACCGCT
TTTTTGCACAACATGGGGGATCATGTAACTCGCCTTGATCGTTGGGAACCGGAGCTGAATGAAGCCATAC
CAAACGACGAGCGTGACACCACGATGCCTGTAGCAATGGCAACAACGTTGCGCAAACTATTAACTGGCGA
ACTACTTACTCTAGCTTCCCGGCAACAATTAATAGACTGGATGGAGGCGGATAAAGTTGCAGGACCACTT
CTGCGCTCGGCCCTTCCGGCTGGCTGGTTTATTGCTGATAAATCTGGAGCCGGTGAGCGTGGGTCTCGCG
GTATCATTGCAGCACTGGGGCCAGATGGTAAGCCCTCCCGTATCGTAGTTATCTACACGACGGGGAGTCA
GGCAACTATGGATGAACGAAATAGACAGATCGCTGAGATAGGTGCCTCACTGATTAAGCATTGGTAACTG
TCAGACCAAGTTTACTCATATATACTTTAGATTGATTTAAAACTTCATTTTTAATTTAAAAGGATCTAGG
TGAAGATCCTTTTTGATAATCTCATGACCAAAATCCCTTAACGTGAGTTTTCGTTCCACTGAGCGTCAGA
CCCCGTAGAAAAGATCAAAGGATCTTCTTGAGATCCTTTTTTTCTGCGCGTAATCTGCTGCTTGCAAACA
AAAAAACCACCGCTACCAGCGGTGGTTTGTTTGCCGGATCAAGAGCTACCAACTCTTTTTCCGAAGGTAA
CTGGCTTCAGCAGAGCGCAGATACCAAATACTGTTCTTCTAGTGTAGCCGTAGTTAGGCCACCACTTCAA
GAACTCTGTAGCACCGCCTACATACCTCGCTCTGCTAATCCTGTTACCAGTGGCTGCTGCCAGTGGCGAT
AAGTCGTGTCTTACCGGGTTGGACTCAAGACGATAGTTACCGGATAAGGCGCAGCGGTCGGGCTGAACGG
GGGGTTCGTGCACACAGCCCAGCTTGGAGCGAACGACCTACACCGAACTGAGATACCTACAGCGTGAGCT
ATGAGAAAGCGCCACGCTTCCCGAAGGGAGAAAGGCGGACAGGTATCCGGTAAGCGGCAGGGTCGGAACA
GGAGAGCGCACGAGGGAGCTTCCAGGGGGAAACGCCTGGTATCTTTATAGTCCTGTCGGGTTTCGCCACC
TCTGACTTGAGCGTCGATTTTTGTGATGCTCGTCAGGGGGGCGGAGCCTATGGAAAAACGCCAGCAACGC
GGCCTTTTTACGGTTCCTGGCCTTTTGCTGGCCTTTTGCTCACATGTTCTTTCCTGCGTTATCCCCTGAT
TCTGTGGATAACCGTATTACCGCCTTTGAGTGAGCTGATACCGCTCGCCGCAGCCGAACGACCGAGCGCA
GCGAGTCAGTGAGCGAGGAAGCGGAAGAGCGCCCAATACGCAAACCGCCTCTCCCCGCGCGTTGGCCGAT
TCATTAATGCAGCTGGCACGACAGGTTTCCCGACTGGAAAGCGGGCAGTGAGCGCAACGCAATTAATGTG
AGTTAGCTCACTCATTAGGCACCCCAGGCTTTACACTTTATGCTTCCGGCTCGTATGTTGTGTGGAATTG
TGAGCGGATAACAATTTCACACAGGAAACAGCTATGACCATGATTACGCCAAGCGCGCAATTAACCCTCA
CTAAAGGGAACAAAAGCTGGAGCTGCAAGC
