>Addgene plasmid #141844 | TFORF1590 | depositor partial sequence | sequence record 277669 | Insert
ACCGCCACCATGGCGGCGGCCACGCTGAGGGACCCCGCTCAGGGCTATGTGACCTTTGAGGACGTGGCTG
TCTACTTCTCCCAGGAGGAATGGAGATTGCTTGATGACGCTCAGAGGCTCCTCTACCGCAATGTGATGCT
GGAGAACTTTACACTTCTGGCCTCTCTGGGACTTGCATCTTCCAAGACCCATGAAATAACCCAGCTGGAG
TCATGGGAGGAGCCCTTCATGCCTGCTTGGGAAGTTGTGACTTCAGCCATACTGAGAGTCCCGAACCGAC
AGCCACAAGTGGCGCCCGAACAGGGACGTGAGTAGTAATGAACTAGTCCGTAACTTGAAAGTATTTCGAT
TTCTTGGCTTTATATATCTTGTGGAAAGGACGAGATTTGCCGGTTCGGCGACGTGAC
