>Addgene plasmid #141844 | TFORF1590 | depositor partial sequence | sequence record 277670 | Barcode
GATTTGCCGGTTCGGCGACGTGAC
